>Addgene plasmid #75492 | PDGFRA gRNA (BRDN0001145903) | addgene full sequence | sequence record 183988 | Addgene Assembled Sequence
CCCGGGTGCAAAGATGGATAAAGTTTTAAACAGAGAGGAATCTTTGCAGCTAATGGACCTTCTAGGTCTT
GAAAGGAGTGGGAATTGGCTCCGGTGCCCGTCAGTGGGCAGAGCGCACATCGCCCACAGTCCCCGAGAAG
TTGGGGGGAGGGGTCGGCAATTGATCCGGTGCCTAGAGAAGGTGGCGCGGGGTAAACTGGGAAAGTGATG
TCGTGTACTGGCTCCGCCTTTTTCCCGAGGGTGGGGGAGAACCGTATATAAGTGCAGTAGTCGCCGTGAA
CGTTCTTTTTCGCAACGGGTTTGCCGCCAGAACACAGGTAAGTGCCGTGTGTGGTTCCCGCGGGCCTGGC
CTCTTTACGGGTTATGGCCCTTGCGTGCCTTGAATTACTTCCACCTGGCTGCAGTACGTGATTCTTGATC
CCGAGCTTCGGGTTGGAAGTGGGTGGGAGAGTTCGAGGCCTTGCGCTTAAGGAGCCCCTTCGCCTCGTGC
TTGAGTTGAGGCCTGGCCTGGGCGCTGGGGCCGCCGCGTGCGAATCTGGTGGCACCTTCGCGCCTGTCTC
GCTGCTTTCGATAAGTCTCTAGCCATTTAAAATTTTTGATGACCTGCTGCGACGCTTTTTTTCTGGCAAG
ATAGTCTTGTAAATGCGGGCCAAGATCTGCACACTGGTATTTCGGTTTTTGGGGCCGCGGGCGGCGACGG
GGCCCGTGCGTCCCAGCGCACATGTTCGGCGAGGCGGGGCCTGCGAGCGCGGCCACCGAGAATCGGACGG
GGGTAGTCTCAAGCTGGCCGGCCTGCTCTGGTGCCTGGCCTCGCGCCGCCGTGTATCGCCCCGCCCTGGG
CGGCAAGGCTGGCCCGGTCGGCACCAGTTGCGTGAGCGGAAAGATGGCCGCTTCCCGGCCCTGCTGCAGG
GAGCTCAAAATGGAGGACGCGGCGCTCGGGAGAGCGGGCGGGTGAGTCACCCACACAAAGGAAAAGGGCC
TTTCCGTCCTCAGCCGTCGCTTCATGTGACTCCACGGAGTACCGGGCGCCGTCCAGGCACCTCGATTAGT
TCTCGAGCTTTTGGAGTACGTCGTCTTTAGGTTGGGGGGAGGGGTTTTATGCGATGGAGTTTCCCCACAC
TGAGTGGGTGGAGACTGAAGTTAGGCCAGCTTGGCACTTGATGTAATTCTCCTTGGAATTTGCCCTTTTT
GAGTTTGGATCTTGGTTCATTCTCAAGCCTCAGACAGTGGTTCAAAGTTTTTTTCTTCCATTTCAGGTGT
CGTGACGTACGGCCACCATGACCGAGTACAAGCCCACGGTGCGCCTCGCCACCCGCGACGACGTCCCCAG
GGCCGTACGCACCCTCGCCGCCGCGTTCGCCGACTACCCCGCCACGCGCCACACCGTCGATCCGGACCGC
CACATCGAGCGGGTCACCGAGCTGCAAGAACTCTTCCTCACGCGCGTCGGGCTCGACATCGGCAAGGTGT
GGGTCGCGGACGACGGCGCCGCCGTGGCGGTCTGGACCACGCCGGAGAGCGTCGAAGCGGGGGCGGTGTT
CGCCGAGATCGGCCCGCGCATGGCCGAGTTGAGCGGTTCCCGGCTGGCCGCGCAGCAACAGATGGAAGGC
CTCCTGGCGCCGCACCGGCCCAAGGAGCCCGCGTGGTTCCTGGCCACCGTCGGAGTCTCGCCCGACCACC
AGGGCAAGGGTCTGGGCAGCGCCGTCGTGCTCCCCGGAGTGGAGGCGGCCGAGCGCGCCGGGGTGCCCGC
CTTCCTGGAGACCTCCGCGCCCCGCAACCTCCCCTTCTACGAGCGGCTCGGCTTCACCGTCACCGCCGAC
GTCGAGGTGCCCGAAGGACCGCGCACCTGGTGCATGACCCGCAAGCCCGGTGCCTGAACGCGTTAAGTCG
ACAATCAACCTCTGGATTACAAAATTTGTGAAAGATTGACTGGTATTCTTAACTATGTTGCTCCTTTTAC
GCTATGTGGATACGCTGCTTTAATGCCTTTGTATCATGCTATTGCTTCCCGTATGGCTTTCATTTTCTCC
TCCTTGTATAAATCCTGGTTGCTGTCTCTTTATGAGGAGTTGTGGCCCGTTGTCAGGCAACGTGGCGTGG
TGTGCACTGTGTTTGCTGACGCAACCCCCACTGGTTGGGGCATTGCCACCACCTGTCAGCTCCTTTCCGG
GACTTTCGCTTTCCCCCTCCCTATTGCCACGGCGGAACTCATCGCCGCCTGCCTTGCCCGCTGCTGGACA
GGGGCTCGGCTGTTGGGCACTGACAATTCCGTGGTGTTGTCGGGGAAATCATCGTCCTTTCCTTGGCTGC
TCGCCTGTGTTGCCACCTGGATTCTGCGCGGGACGTCCTTCTGCTACGTCCCTTCGGCCCTCAATCCAGC
GGACCTTCCTTCCCGCGGCCTGCTGCCGGCTCTGCGGCCTCTTCCGCGTCTTCGCCTTCGCCCTCAGACG
AGTCGGATCTCCCTTTGGGCCGCCTCCCCGCGTCGACTTTAAGACCAATGACTTACAAGGCAGCTGTAGA
TCTTAGCCACTTTTTAAAAGAAAAGGGGGGACTGGAAGGGCTAATTCACTCCCAACGAAGACAAGATCTG
CTTTTTGCTTGTACTGGGTCTCTCTGGTTAGACCAGATCTGAGCCTGGGAGCTCTCTGGCTAACTAGGGA
ACCCACTGCTTAAGCCTCAATAAAGCTTGCCTTGAGTGCTTCAAGTAGTGTGTGCCCGTCTGTTGTGTGA
CTCTGGTAACTAGAGATCCCTCAGACCCTTTTAGTCAGTGTGGAAAATCTCTAGCAGTACGTATAGTAGT
TCATGTCATCTTATTATTCAGTATTTATAACTTGCAAAGAAATGAATATCAGAGAGTGAGAGGAACTTGT
TTATTGCAGCTTATAATGGTTACAAATAAAGCAATAGCATCACAAATTTCACAAATAAAGCATTTTTTTC
ACTGCATTCTAGTTGTGGTTTGTCCAAACTCATCAATGTATCTTATCATGTCTGGCTCTAGCTATCCCGC
CCCTAACTCCGCCCATCCCGCCCCTAACTCCGCCCAGTTCCGCCCATTCTCCGCCCCATGGCTGACTAAT
TTTTTTTATTTATGCAGAGGCCGAGGCCGCCTCGGCCTCTGAGCTATTCCAGAAGTAGTGAGGAGGCTTT
TTTGGAGGCCTAGGGACGTACCCAATTCGCCCTATAGTGAGTCGTATTACGCGCGCTCACTGGCCGTCGT
TTTACAACGTCGTGACTGGGAAAACCCTGGCGTTACCCAACTTAATCGCCTTGCAGCACATCCCCCTTTC
GCCAGCTGGCGTAATAGCGAAGAGGCCCGCACCGATCGCCCTTCCCAACAGTTGCGCAGCCTGAATGGCG
AATGGG
[124 nt withheld, positions 3367-3490]
C
[91 nt withheld, positions 3492-3582]
A
[49 nt withheld, positions 3584-3632]
CCTTTGACGTTGGAGTCCACGTTCTTT
[37 nt withheld, positions 3660-3696]
ACCCTATCTCGGTCTATTCTTTTGATTTATAAGGGATTTTGCCGATTTCGGCCTATTGGTTAAAAAATGA
GCTGATTTAACAAAAATTTAACGCGAATTTTAACAAAATATTAACGCTTACAATTTAGGTGGCACTTTTC
GGGGAAATGTGCGCGGAACCCCTATTTGTTTATTTTTCTAAATACATTCAAATATGTATCCGCTCATGAG
ACAATAACCCTGATAAATGCTTCAATAATATTGAAAAAGGAAGAGTATGAGTATTCAACATTTCCGTGTC
GCCCTTATTCCCTTTTTTGCGGCATTTTGCCTTCCTGTTTTTGCTCACCCAGAAACGCTGGTGAAAGTAA
AAGATGCTGAAGATCAGTTGGGTGCACGAGTGGGTTACATCGAACTGGATCTCAACAGCGGTAAGATCCT
TGAGAGTTTTCGCCCCGAAGAACGTTTTCCAATGATGAGCACTTTTAAAGTTCTGCTATGTGGCGCGGTA
TTATCCCGTATTGACGCCGGGCAAGAGCAACTCGGTCGCCGCATACACTATTCTCAGAATGACTTGGTTG
AGTACTCACCAGTCACAGAAAAGCATCTTACGGATGGCATGACAGTAAGAGAATTATGCAGTGCTGCCAT
AACCATGAGTGATAACACTGCGGCCAACTTACTTCTGACAACGATCGGAGGACCGAAGGAGCTAACCGCT
TTTTTGCACAACATGGGGGATCATGTAACTCGCCTTGATCGTTGGGAACCGGAGCTGAATGAAGCCATAC
CAAACGACGAGCGTGACACCACGATGCCTGTAGCAATGGCAACAACGTTGCGCAAACTATTAACTGGCGA
ACTACTTACTCTAGCTTCCCGGCAACAATTAATAGACTGGATGGAGGCGGATAAAGTTGCAGGACCACTT
CTGCGCTCGGCCCTTCCGGCTGGCTGGTTTATTGCTGATAAATCTGGAGCCGGTGAGCGTGGGTCTCGCG
GTATCATTGCAGCACTGGGGCCAGATGGTAAGCCCTCCCGTATCGTAGTTATCTACACGACGGGGAGTCA
GGCAACTATGGATGAACGAAATAGACAGATCGCTGAGATAGGTGCCTCACTGATTAAGCATTGGTAACTG
TCAGACCAAGTTTACTCATATATACTTTAGATTGATTTAAAACTTCATTTTTAATTTAAAAGGATCTAGG
TGAAGATCCTTTTTGATAATCTCATGACCAAAATCCCTTAACGTGAGTTTTCGTTCCACTGAGCGTCAGA
CCCCGTAGAAAAGATCAAAGGATCTTCTTGAGATCCTTTTTTTCTGCGCGTAATCTGCTGCTTGCAAACA
AAAAAACCACCGCTACCAGCGGTGGTTTGTTTGCCGGATCAAGAGCTACCAACTCTTTTTCCGAAGGTAA
CTGGCTTCAGCAGAGCGCAGATACCAAATACTGTTCTTCTAGTGTAGCCGTAGTTAGGCCACCACTTCAA
GAACTCTGTAGCACCGCCTACATACCTCGCTCTGCTAATCCTGTTACCAGTGGCTGCTGCCAGTGGCGAT
AAGTCGTGTCTTACCGGGTTGGACTCAAGACGATAGTTACCGGATAAGGCGCAGCGGTCGGGCTGAACGG
GGGGTTCGTGCACACAGCCCAGCTTGGAGCGAACGACCTACACCGAACTGAGATACCTACAGCGTGAGCT
ATGAGAAAGCGCCACGCTTCCCGAAGGGAGAAAGGCGGACAGGTATCCGGTAAGCGGCAGGGTCGGAACA
GGAGAGCGCACGAGGGAGCTTCCAGGGGGAAACGCCTGGTATCTTTATAGTCCTGTCGGGTTTCGCCACC
TCTGACTTGAGCGTCGATTTTTGTGATGCTCGTCAGGGGGGCGGAGCCTATGGAAAAACGCCAGCAACGC
GGCCTTTTTACGGTTCCTGGCCTTTTGCTGGCCTTTTGCTCACATGTTCTTTCCTGCGTTATCCCCTGAT
TCTGTGGATAACCGTATTACCGCCTTTGAGTGAGCTGATACCGCTCGCCGCAGCCGAACGACCGAGCGCA
GCGAGTCAGTGAGCGAGGAAGCGGAAGAGCGCCCAATACGCAAACCGCCTCTCCCCGCGCGTTGGCCGAT
TCATTAATGCAGCTGGCACGACAGGTTTCCCGACTGGAAAGCGGGCAGTGAGCGCAACGCAATTAATGTG
AGTTAGCTCACTCATTAGGCACCCCAGGCTTTACACTTTATGCTTCCGGCTCGTATGTTGTGTGGAATTG
TGAGCGGATAACAATTTCACACAGGAAACAGCTATGACCATGATTACGCCAAGCGCGCAATTAACCCTCA
CTAAAGGGAACAAAAGCTGGAGCTGCAAGCTTAATGTAGTCTTATGCAATACTCTTGTAGTCTTGCAACA
TGGTAACGATGAGTTAGCAACATGCCTTACAAGGAGAGAAAAAGCACCGTGCATGCCGATTGGTGGAAGT
AAGGTGGTACGATCGTGCCTTATTAGGAAGGCAACAGACGGGTCTGACATGGATTGGACGAACCACTGAA
TTGCCGCATTGCAGAGATATTGTATTTAAGTGCCTAGCTCGATACATAAACGGGTCTCTCTGGTTAGACC
AGATCTGAGCCTGGGAGCTCTCTGGCTAACTAGGGAACCCACTGCTTAAGCCTCAATAAAGCTTGCCTTG
AGTGCTTCAAGTAGTGTGTGCCCGTCTGTTGTGTGACTCTGGTAACTAGAGATCCCTCAGACCCTTTTAG
TCAGTGTGGAAAATCTCTAGCAGTGGCGCCCGAACAGGGACTTGAAAGCGAAAGGGAAACCAGAGGAGCT
CTCTCGACGCAGGACTCGGCTTGCTGAAGCGCGCACGGCAAGAGGCGAGGGGCGGCGACTGGTGAGTACG
CCAAAAATTTTGACTAGCGGAGGCTAGAAGGAGAGAGATGGGTGCGAGAGCGTCAGTATTAAGCGGGGGA
GAATTAGATCGCGATGGGAAAAAATTCGGTTAAGGCCAGGGGGAAAGAAAAAATATAAATTAAAACATAT
AGTATGGGCAAGCAGGGAGCTAGAACGATTCGCAGTTAATCCTGGCCTGTTAGAAACATCAGAAGGCTGT
AGACAAATACTGGGACAGCTACAACCATCCCTTCAGACAGGATCAGAAGAACTTAGATCATTATATAATA
CAGTAGCAACCCTCTATTGTGTGCATCAAAGGATAGAGATAAAAGACACCAAGGAAGCTTTAGACAAGAT
AGAGGAAGAGCAAAACAAAAGTAAGACCACCGCACAGCAAGCGGCCGCTGATCTTCAGACCTGGAGGAGG
AGATATGAGGGACAATTGGAGAAGTGAATTATATAAATATAAAGTAGTAAAAATTGAACCATTAGGAGTA
GCACCCACCAAGGCAAAGAGAAGAGTGGTGCAGAGAGAAAAAAGAGCAGTGGGAATAGGAGCTTTGTTCC
TTGGGTTCTTGGGAGCAGCAGGAAGCACTATGGGCGCAGCGTCAATGACGCTGACGGTACAGGCCAGACA
ATTATTGTCTGGTATAGTGCAGCAGCAGAACAATTTGCTGAGGGCTATTGAGGCGCAACAGCATCTGTTG
CAACTCACAGTCTGGGGCATCAAGCAGCTCCAGGCAAGAATCCTGGCTGTGGAAAGATACCTAAAGGATC
AACAGCTCCTGGGGATTTGGGGTTGCTCTGGAAAACTCATTTGCACCACTGCTGTGCCTTGGAATGCTAG
TTGGAGTAATAAATCTCTGGAACAGATTTGGAATCACACGACCTGGATGGAGTGGGACAGAGAAATTAAC
AATTACACAAGCTTAATACACTCCTTAATTGAAGAATCGCAAAACCAGCAAGAAAAGAATGAACAAGAAT
TATTGGAATTAGATAAATGGGCAAGTTTGTGGAATTGGTTTAACATAACAAATTGGCTGTGGTATATAAA
ATTATTCATAATGATAGTAGGAGGCTTGGTAGGTTTAAGAATAGTTTTTGCTGTACTTTCTATAGTGAAT
AGAGTTAGGCAGGGATATTCACCATTATCGTTTCAGACCCACCTCCCAACCCCGAGGGGACCCAGAGAGG
GCCTATTTCCCATGATTCCTTCATATTTGCATATACGATACAAGGCTGTTAGAGAGATAATTAGAATTAA
TTTGACTGTAAACACAAAGATATTAGTACAAAATACGTGACGTAGAAAGTAATAATTTCTTGGGTAGTTT
GCAGTTTTAAAATTATGTTTTAAAATGGACTATCATATGCTTACCGTAACTTGAAAGTATTTCGATTTCT
TGGCTTTATATATCTTGTGGAAAGGACGAAACACCGGACTTGGTCGATGATCACCAGTTTTAGAGCTAGA
AATAGCAAGTTAAAATAAGGCTAGTCCGTTATCAACTTGAAAAAGTGGCACCGAGTCGGTGCTTTTTTAA
GCTTGGCGTAACTAGATCTTGAGACAAATGGCAGTATTCATCCACAATTTTAAAAGAAAAGGGGGGATTG
GGGGGTACAGTGCAGGGGAAAGAATAGTAGACATAATAGCAACAGACATACAAACTAAAGAATTACAAAA
ACAAATTACAAAAATTCAAAATTTTCGGGTTTATTACAGGGACAGCAGAGATCCACTTTGGCGCCGGCTC
GAGGGGG
Features (pLannotate 1.2.2; 29 found; start..end, strand, type, name):
     14..80      +  CDS            small t antigen (fragment): SV40 (simian virus 40) small t antigen
    106..317     +  promoter       EF-1α core promoter: core promoter for human elongation factor EF-1α
    318..1256    +  intron         EF-1α intron A: intron upstream of the start codon of human EF-1α
   1278..1877    +  CDS            PuroR (fragment): puromycin N-acetyltransferase; pac from Streptomyces; confers resistance to puromycin
   1893..2481    +  misc_feature   WPRE: woodchuck hepatitis virus posttranscriptional regulatory element
   2532..2551    +  misc_feature   cPPT/CTS (fragment): central polypurine tract and central termination sequence of HIV-1
   2553..2786    +  LTR            3' LTR (ΔU3): self-inactivating 3' long terminal repeat (LTR) from HIV-1
   2864..2985    +  polyA_signal   SV40 poly(A) signal: SV40 polyadenylation signal
   3025..3160    +  rep_origin     SV40 ori: SV40 origin of replication
   3181..3199    -  promoter       T7 promoter: promoter for bacteriophage T7 RNA polymerase
   3207..3362    +  CDS            lacZα (fragment): LacZα fragment of β-galactosidase; lacZ fragment
   3367..3795    +  rep_origin     f1 ori (sequence partly withheld): f1 bacteriophage origin of replication; arrow indicates direction of (+) strand synthesis
   3848..3952    +  promoter       AmpR promoter: bla
   3953..4813    +  CDS            AmpR: β-lactamase; bla; confers resistance to ampicillin, carbenicillin, and related antibiotics
   4984..5572    +  rep_origin     ori: high-copy-number ColE1/pMB1/pBR322/pUC origin of replication
   5755..5847    +  CDS            lacI (fragment): lac repressor; lacI; The lac repressor binds to the lac operator to inhibit transcription in E. coli. This inhibition can be relieved by adding lactose or isopropyl-β-D-thiogalactopyranoside (IPTG).
   5860..5881    +  protein_bind   CAP binding site: CAP binding activates transcription in the presence of cAMP. E. coli catabolite activator protein
   5896..5926    +  promoter       lac promoter: promoter for the E. coli lac operon
   5934..5950    +  protein_bind   lac operator: The lac repressor binds to the lac operator to inhibit transcription in E. coli. This inhibition can be relieved by adding lactose or isopropyl-β-D-thiogalactopyranoside (IPTG). lac repressor encoded by lacI
   5995..6013    +  promoter       T3 promoter: promoter for bacteriophage T3 RNA polymerase
   6041..6267    +  promoter       RSV promoter: Rous sarcoma virus enhancer/promoter
   6268..6448    +  LTR            5' LTR (truncated): truncated 5' long terminal repeat (LTR) from HIV-1
   6495..6620    +  misc_feature   HIV-1 Ψ: packaging signal of human immunodeficiency virus type 1
   6604..6967    +  CDS            HIV-1 gag (fragment): gag protein from human immunodeficiency virus 1; gag
   7113..7346    +  misc_feature   RRE: The Rev response element (RRE) of HIV-1 allows for Rev-dependent mRNA export from the nucleus to the cytoplasm.
   7723..7749    +  CDS            Rev (fragment): human immunodeficiency virus 1 (HIV-1) Rev protein; rev; enhances nuclear export of unspliced and incompletely spliced viral mRNAs
   7753..7993    +  promoter       U6 promoter: RNA polymerase III promoter for human U6 snRNA
   8023..8098    +  misc_RNA       gRNA scaffold: guide RNA scaffold for the Streptococcus pyogenes CRISPR/Cas9 system
   8154..8271    +  misc_feature   cPPT/CTS: central polypurine tract and central termination sequence of HIV-1
