[The description below was written by a language model from this plasmid's Addgene catalogue record and pLannotate feature annotations shown in this document.]
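Description:
PDGFRA gRNA (BRDN0001145903) is a third-generation lentiviral guide RNA plasmid built on the lentiGuide-Puro backbone. It delivers a single guide RNA against human PDGFRA, designed against the reference transcript NM_006206.4. In bacteria it is maintained at high copy through a ColE1/pUC-type origin and selected with ampicillin via the β-lactamase gene. The backbone also carries an f1 origin, an SV40 origin and poly(A) signal, and remnants of lac and phage-promoter cloning elements.

The viral genome is transcribed in packaging cells from an RSV promoter fused to a truncated HIV-1 5' LTR, which makes expression Tat-independent. It includes the Ψ packaging signal with a partial gag sequence, the Rev response element for nuclear export of the full-length RNA, and a cPPT/CTS. It ends in a ΔU3 self-inactivating 3' LTR, so the integrated provirus lacks LTR promoter activity.

Two expression units sit between the LTRs. A human U6 RNA polymerase III promoter drives the PDGFRA-specific spacer joined to the Streptococcus pyogenes Cas9 guide scaffold. An EF-1α core promoter with its intron A drives puromycin N-acetyltransferase for selection of transduced mammalian cells, and a downstream WPRE enhances transcript expression.

The plasmid does not encode Cas9, so it is meant to be used with a separate Cas9 lentivirus or in cell lines that already express Cas9, typically to knock out PDGFRA. It is one clone from a human kinome guide collection whose guides were chosen with optimised rules for high on-target activity and reduced off-target effects.
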