Addgene plasmid #75492: PDGFRA gRNA (BRDN0001145903)
Purpose: 3rd generation lentiviral gRNA plasmid targeting human PDGFRA
Depositing lab: John Doench & David Root. Depositing organization: Broad Institute. Publication: Optimized sgRNA design to maximize activity and minimize off-target effects of CRISPR-Cas9. Doench JG, Fusi N, Sullender M, Hegde M, Vaimberg EW, Donovan KF, Smith I, Tothova Z, Wilen C, Orchard R, Virgin HW, Listgarten J, Root DE. Nat Biotechnol. 2016 Jan 18. doi: 10.1038/nbt.3437. PubMed 26780180.
Backbone
  Vector backbone: lentiGuide-Puro
  Backbone manufacturer: Zhang Lab (Addgene plasmid # 52963)
  Vector type: Mammalian Expression, Lentiviral, CRISPR
  Selectable markers: Puromycin
Growth in bacteria
  Bacterial resistance: Ampicillin, 100 μg/mL
  Growth temperature: 37°C
  Growth strain: DH5alpha
  Copy number: High Copy
Gene/Insert
  Gene/Insert name: PDGFRA (alt names: PDGFRA; NM_006206.4)
  gRNA/shRNA sequence: GACTTGGTCGATGATCACCA
  Species: H. sapiens (human)
  Entrez Gene: PDGFRA (a.k.a. CD140A, PDGFR-2, PDGFR2)
  Promoter: hU6
  Cloning method: Unknown
  Sequencing primers: 5′ U6-F; 3′ pS2-R
Terms and licenses: Academic/Nonprofit Terms; Industry Terms: Not Available to Industry
Depositor comments: The gRNA was designed to target the following Genbank reference sequence(s): NM_006206.4. Note that this plasmid does NOT contain Cas9. It should be used in conjunction with lentiCas9-Blast (Addgene #52962) or otherwise with cell lines already expressing Cas9. Browse the full kinome gRNA library at http://www.addgene.org/pooled-library/broadgpp-human-kinome/ or visit http://www.broadinstitute.org/rnai/public/ for detailed protocols and information.
How to cite: PDGFRA gRNA (BRDN0001145903) was a gift from John Doench & David Root (Addgene plasmid # 75492 ; http://n2t.net/addgene:75492 ; RRID:Addgene_75492)
