>Addgene plasmid #75492 | PDGFRA gRNA (BRDN0001145903) | depositor partial sequence | sequence record 142952 | Target Sequence
GACTTGGTCGATGATCACCA
