>Addgene plasmid #75492 | PDGFRA gRNA (BRDN0001145903) | addgene partial sequence | sequence record 183987 | hU6-F
GAAAGTAATAATTTCTTGGGTAGTTTGCAGTTTTAAAATTATGTTTTAAAATGGACTATCATATGCTTAC
CGTAACTTGAAAGTATTTCGATTTCTTGGCTTTATATATCTTGTGGAAAGGACGAAACACCGGACTTGGT
CGATGATCACCAGTTTTAGAGCTAGAAATAGCAAGTTAAAATAAGGCTAGTCCGTTATCAACTTGAAAAA
GTGGCACCGAGTCGGTGCTTTTTTAAGCTTGGCGTAACTAGATCTTGAGACAAATGGCAGTATTCATCCA
CAATTTTAAAAGAAAAGGGGGGATTGGGGGGTACAGTGCAGGGGAAAGAATAGTAGACATAATAGCAACA
GACATACAAACTAAAGAATTACAAAAACAAATTACAAAAATTCAAAATTTTCGGGTTTATTACAGGGACA
GCAGAGATCCACTTTGGCGCCGGCTCGAGGGGGCCCGGGTGCAAAGATGGATAAAGTTTTAAACAGAGAG
GAATCTTTGCAGCTAATGGACCTTCTAGGTCTTGAAAGGAGTGGGAATTGGCTCCGGTGCCCGTCAGTGG
GCAGAGCGCA
